>Addgene plasmid #185777 | PGK-HALO-CTERM-GFP | addgene full sequence | sequence record 372490 | Addgene NGS Result
GCGCCCAATACGCAAACCGCCTCTCCCCGCGCGTTGGCCGATTCATTAATGCAGCTGGCACGACAGGTTT
CCCGACTGGAAAGCGGGCAGTGAGCGCAACGCAATTAATGTGAGTTAGCTCACTCATTAGGCACCCCAGG
CTTTACACTTTATGCTTCCGGCTCGTATGTTGTGTGGAATTGTGAGCGGATAACAATTTCACACAGGAAA
CAGCTATGACCATGATTACGCCAAGCGCGCAATTAACCCTCACTAAAGGGAACAAAAGCTGGAGCTGCAA
GCTTAATGTAGTCTTATGCAATACTCTTGTAGTCTTGCAACATGGTAACGATGAGTTAGCAACATGCCTT
ACAAGGAGAGAAAAAGCACCGTGCATGCCGATTGGTGGAAGTAAGGTGGTACGATCGTGCCTTATTAGGA
AGGCAACAGACGGGTCTGACATGGATTGGACGAACCACTGAATTGCCGCATTGCAGAGATATTGTATTTA
AGTGCCTAGCTCGATACATAAACGGGTCTCTCTGGTTAGACCAGATCTGAGCCTGGGAGCTCTCTGGCTA
ACTAGGGAACCCACTGCTTAAGCCTCAATAAAGCTTGCCTTGAGTGCTTCAAGTAGTGTGTGCCCGTCTG
TTGTGTGACTCTGGTAACTAGAGATCCCTCAGACCCTTTTAGTCAGTGTGGAAAATCTCTAGCAGTGGCG
CCCGAACAGGGACTTGAAAGCGAAAGGGAAACCAGAGGAGCTCTCTCGACGCAGGACTCGGCTTGCTGAA
GCGCGCACGGCAAGAGGCGAGGGGCGGCGACTGGTGAGTACGCCAAAAATTTTGACTAGCGGAGGCTAGA
AGGAGAGAGATGGGTGCGAGAGCGTCAGTATTAAGCGGGGGAGAATTAGATCGCGATGGGAAAAAATTCG
GTTAAGGCCAGGGGGAAAGAAAAAATATAAATTAAAACATATAGTATGGGCAAGCAGGGAGCTAGAACGA
TTCGCAGTTAATCCTGGCCTGTTAGAAACATCAGAAGGCTGTAGACAAATACTGGGACAGCTACAACCAT
CCCTTCAGACAGGATCAGAAGAACTTAGATCATTATATAATACAGTAGCAACCCTCTATTGTGTGCATCA
AAGGATAGAGATAAAAGACACCAAGGAAGCTTTAGACAAGATAGAGGAAGAGCAAAACAAAAGTAAGACC
ACCGCACAGCAAGCGGCCGCTGATCTTCAGACCTGGAGGAGGAGATATGAGGGACAATTGGAGAAGTGAA
TTATATAAATATAAAGTAGTAAAAATTGAACCATTAGGAGTAGCACCCACCAAGGCAAAGAGAAGAGTGG
TGCAGAGAGAAAAAAGAGCAGTGGGAATAGGAGCTTTGTTCCTTGGGTTCTTGGGAGCAGCAGGAAGCAC
TATGGGCGCAGCGTCAATGACGCTGACGGTACAGGCCAGACAATTATTGTCTGGTATAGTGCAGCAGCAG
AACAATTTGCTGAGGGCTATTGAGGCGCAACAGCATCTGTTGCAACTCACAGTCTGGGGCATCAAGCAGC
TCCAGGCAAGAATCCTGGCTGTGGAAAGATACCTAAAGGATCAACAGCTCCTGGGGATTTGGGGTTGCTC
TGGAAAACTCATTTGCACCACTGCTGTGCCTTGGAATGCTAGTTGGAGTAATAAATCTCTGGAACAGATT
TGGAATCACACGACCTGGATGGAGTGGGACAGAGAAATTAACAATTACACAAGCTTAATACACTCCTTAA
TTGAAGAATCGCAAAACCAGCAAGAAAAGAATGAACAAGAATTATTGGAATTAGATAAATGGGCAAGTTT
GTGGAATTGGTTTAACATAACAAATTGGCTGTGGTATATAAAATTATTCATAATGATAGTAGGAGGCTTG
GTAGGTTTAAGAATAGTTTTTGCTGTACTTTCTATAGTGAATAGAGTTAGGCAGGGATATTCACCATTAT
CGTTTCAGACCCACCTCCCAACCCCGAGGGGACCCTATTCCAGCACATATGTTGCGCCTTTTCCAAGGCA
GCCCTGGGTTTGCGCAGGGACGCGGCTGCTCTGGGCGTGGTTCCGGGAAACGCAGCGGCGCCGACCCTGG
GTCTCGCACATTCTTCACGTCCGTTCGCAGCGTCACCCGGATCTTCGCCGCTACCCTTGTGGGCCCCCCG
GCGACGCTTCCTGCTCCGCCCCTAAGTCGGGAAGGTTCCTTGCGGTTCGCGGCGTGCCGGACGTGACAAA
CGGAAGCCGCACGTCTCACTAGTACCCTCGCAGACGGACAGCGCCAGGGAGCAATGGCAGCGCGCCGACC
GCGATGGGCTGTGGCCAATAGCGGCTGCTCAGCAGGGCGCGCCGAGAGCAGCGGCCGGGAAGGGGCGGTG
CGGGAGGCGGGGTGTGGGGCGGTAGTGTGGGCCCTGTTCCTGCCCGCGCGGTGTTCCGCATTCTGCAAGC
CTCCGGAGCGCACGTCGGCAGTCGGCTCCCTCGTTGACCGAATCACCGACCTCTCTCCCCAGCAGACTGA
GTCGGCCGGTCGAATCAAGCTTATCGATACCGTCGACTCCGGAATAGCCACCATAGCCACCGCCACCATG
ACCGAGTACAAGCCAACTGTCCGCTTGGCAACCCGCGACGATGTGCCCAGGGCCGTCCGCACGCTGGCTG
CTGCCTTCGCCGACTACCCAGCCACCCGCCACACCGTGGACCCGGACCGCCACATCGAGCGCGTCACCGA
GCTGCAGGAGCTCTTCCTCACCCGAGTTGGCCTTGACATTGGCAAGGTCTGGGTGGCGGACGACGGTGCT
GCCGTGGCCGTCTGGACCACCCCCGAGTCGGTCGAGGCTGGCGCCGTGTTCGCCGAGATCGGGCCGCGCA
TGGCCGAGCTTTCGGGCTCCCGGTTGGCTGCCCAACAGCAGATGGAGGGGCTGTTGGCACCCCACCGCCC
CAAGGAGCCGGCCTGGTTCCTGGCCACAGTTGGTGTCTCTCCCGACCACCAGGGCAAGGGCCTGGGCAGC
GCCGTGGTGCTGCCTGGGGTCGAGGCTGCCGAGCGCGCTGGCGTCCCTGCCTTCCTGGAGACCTCTGCCC
CTCGCAACTTGCCCTTCTACGAGCGCCTGGGCTTCACCGTCACCGCGGACGTCGAGGTGCCCGAGGGGCC
GCGCACCTGGTGCATGACCCGCAAGCCTGGGGCAGGCTCCGGAGCCACCAACTTTTCCCTGCTGAAGCAG
GCTGGCGACGTCGAGGAGAACCCTGGCCCTGGATCCGTCAGTAAAGGGGAAGAATTGTTTACGGGTGTTG
TTCCGATACTTGTTGAATTGGATGGGGATGTGAATGGTCATAAATTTTCCGTTAGTGGTGAAGGGGAAGG
TGACGCTACTTATGGTAAATTGACATTGAAATTTATTTGTACTACAGGAAAACTTCCAGTCCCATGGCCG
ACTTTGGTAACGACTCTTACATATGGAGTCCAATGTTTTAGTAGGTATCCAGATCACATGAAACAACATG
ATTTCTTTAAATCAGCAATGCCTGAGGGATATGTTCAAGAACGAACAATATTCTTTAAAGATGATGGGAA
CTATAAGACAAGGGCAGAAGTCAAATTTGAAGGTGATACACTCGTTAATCGGATTGAACTGAAAGGGATA
GATTTTAAGGAAGATGGGAATATTCTTGGGCACAAACTTGAATATAATTATAATTCCCATAATGTATACA
TAATGGCTGACAAGCAGAAGAATGGAATTAAAGTCAATTTTAAAATAAGGCATAATATAGAAGATGGGAG
TGTCCAATTGGCTGATCATTACCAACAAAATACACCTATTGGGGATGGTCCTGTCCTCTTGCCTGATAAT
CATTATCTTTCTACACAATCTGCTCTCTCAAAGGACCCTAATGAAAAGCGCGACCATATGGTGTTGTTGG
AATTTGTCACTGCTGCAGGCATTACCCTGGGAATGGATGAACTCTATAAAGAATTCGCTGAAGCTGCTGC
AAAGGAAGCTGCAGCTAAGGAGGCTGCAGCTAAGGCTGCAGAAATCGGTACTGGCTTTCCATTCGACCCC
CATTATGTGGAAGTCCTGGGCGAGCGCATGCACTACGTCGATGTTGGTCCGCGCGATGGCACCCCTGTGC
TGTTCCTGCACGGTAACCCGACCTCCTCCTACGTGTGGCGCAACATCATCCCGCATGTTGCACCGACCCA
TCGCTGCATTGCTCCAGACCTGATCGGTATGGGCAAATCCGACAAACCAGACCTGGGTTATTTCTTCGAC
GACCACGTCCGCTTCATGGATGCCTTCATCGAAGCCCTGGGTCTGGAAGAGGTCGTCCTGGTCATTCACG
ACTGGGGCTCCGCTCTGGGTTTCCACTGGGCCAAGCGCAATCCAGAGCGCGTCAAAGGTATTGCATTTAT
GGAGTTCATCCGCCCTATCCCGACCTGGGACGAATGGCCAGAATTTGCCCGCGAGACCTTCCAGGCCTTC
CGCACCACCGACGTCGGCCGCAAGCTGATCATCGATCAGAACGTTTTTATCGAGGGTACGCTGCCGATGG
GTGTCGTCCGCCCGCTGACTGAAGTCGAGATGGACCATTACCGCGAGCCGTTCCTGAATCCTGTTGACCG
CGAGCCACTGTGGCGCTTCCCAAACGAGCTGCCAATCGCCGGTGAGCCAGCGAACATCGTCGCGCTGGTC
GAAGAATACATGGACTGGCTGCACCAGTCCCCTGTCCCGAAGCTGCTGTTCTGGGGCACCCCAGGCGTTC
TGATCCCACCGGCCGAAGCCGCTCGCCTGGCCAAAAGCCTGCCTAACTGCAAGGCTGTGGACATCGGCCC
GGGTCTGAATCTGCTGCAAGAAGACAACCCGGACCTGATCGGCAGCGAGATCGCGCGCTGGCTGTCGACG
CTCGAGATTTCCGGCGGTAAGCCTATCCCTAACCCTCTCCTCGGTCTCGATTCTACGTAGGTACAAGTAA
ACTAAGCTTGGCGTAACTAGATCTTGAGACAAATGGCAGTATTCATCCACAATTTTAAAAGAAAAGGGGG
GATTGGGGGGTACAGTGCAGGGGAAAGAATAGTAGACATAATAGCAACAGACATACAAACTAAAGAATTA
CAAAAACAAATTACAAAAATTCAAAATTTTCGGGTTTATTACAGGGACAGCAGAGATCCACTTTGGGCTC
GAGCTTGGTTCATTCTCAAGCCTACGCGTTAAGTCGACAATCAACCTCTGGATTACAAAATTTGTGAAAG
ATTGACTGGTATTCTTAACTATGTTGCTCCTTTTACGCTATGTGGATACGCTGCTTTAATGCCTTTGTAT
CATGCTATTGCTTCCCGTATGGCTTTCATTTTCTCCTCCTTGTATAAATCCTGGTTGCTGTCTCTTTATG
AGGAGTTGTGGCCCGTTGTCAGGCAACGTGGCGTGGTGTGCACTGTGTTTGCTGACGCAACCCCCACTGG
TTGGGGCATTGCCACCACCTGTCAGCTCCTTTCCGGGACTTTCGCTTTCCCCCTCCCTATTGCCACGGCG
GAACTCATCGCCGCCTGCCTTGCCCGCTGCTGGACAGGGGCTCGGCTGTTGGGCACTGACAATTCCGTGG
TGTTGTCGGGGAAATCATCGTCCTTTCCTTGGCTGCTCGCCTGTGTTGCCACCTGGATTCTGCGCGGGAC
GTCCTTCTGCTACGTCCCTTCGGCCCTCAATCCAGCGGACCTTCCTTCCCGCGGCCTGCTGCCGGCTCTG
CGGCCTCTTCCGCGTCTTCGCCTTCGCCCTCAGACGAGTCGGATCTCCCTTTGGGCCGCCTCCCCGCGTC
GACTTTAAGACCAATGACTTACAAGGCAGCTGTAGATCTTAGCCACTTTTTAAAAGAAAAGGGGGGACTG
GAAGGGCTAATTCACTCCCAACGAAGACAAGATCTGCTTTTTGCTTGTACTGGGTCTCTCTGGTTAGACC
AGATCTGAGCCTGGGAGCTCTCTGGCTAACTAGGGAACCCACTGCTTAAGCCTCAATAAAGCTTGCCTTG
AGTGCTTCAAGTAGTGTGTGCCCGTCTGTTGTGTGACTCTGGTAACTAGAGATCCCTCAGACCCTTTTAG
TCAGTGTGGAAAATCTCTAGCAGTACGTATAGTAGTTCATGTCATCTTATTATTCAGTATTTATAACTTG
CAAAGAAATGAATATCAGAGAGTGAGAGGAACTTGTTTATTGCAGCTTATAATGGTTACAAATAAAGCAA
TAGCATCACAAATTTCACAAATAAAGCATTTTTTTCACTGCATTCTAGTTGTGGTTTGTCCAAACTCATC
AATGTATCTTATCATGTCTGGCTCTAGCTATCCCGCCCCTAACTCCGCCCATCCCGCCCCTAACTCCGCC
CAGTTCCGCCCATTCTCCGCCCCATGGCTGACTAATTTTTTTTATTTATGCAGAGGCCGAGGCCGCCTCG
GCCTCTGAGCTATTCCAGAAGTAGTGAGGAGGCTTTTTTGGAGGCCTAGGGACGTACCCAATTCGCCCTA
TAGTGAGTCGTATTACGCGCGCTCACTGGCCGTCGTTTTACAACGTCGTGACTGGGAAAACCCTGGCGTT
ACCCAACTTAATCGCCTTGCAGCACATCCCCCTTTCGCCAGCTGGCGTAATAGCGAAGAGGCCCGCACCG
ATCGCCCTTCCCAACAGTTGCGCAGCCTGAATGGCGAATGGG
[124 nt withheld, positions 6693-6816]
C
[91 nt withheld, positions 6818-6908]
A
[49 nt withheld, positions 6910-6958]
CCTTTGACGTTGGAGTCCACGTTCTTT
[37 nt withheld, positions 6986-7022]
ACCCTATCTCGGTCTATTCTTTTGATTTATAAGGGATTTTGCCGATTTCGGCCTATTGGTTAAAAAATGA
GCTGATTTAACAAAAATTTAACGCGAATTTTAACAAAATATTAACGCTTACAATTTAGGTGGCACTTTTC
GGGGAAATGTGCGCGGAACCCCTATTTGTTTATTTTTCTAAATACATTCAAATATGTATCCGCTCATGAG
ACAATAACCCTGATAAATGCTTCAATAATATTGAAAAAGGAAGAGTATGAGTATTCAACATTTCCGTGTC
GCCCTTATTCCCTTTTTTGCGGCATTTTGCCTTCCTGTTTTTGCTCACCCAGAAACGCTGGTGAAAGTAA
AAGATGCTGAAGATCAGTTGGGTGCACGAGTGGGTTACATCGAACTGGATCTCAACAGCGGTAAGATCCT
TGAGAGTTTTCGCCCCGAAGAACGTTTTCCAATGATGAGCACTTTTAAAGTTCTGCTATGTGGCGCGGTA
TTATCCCGTATTGACGCCGGGCAAGAGCAACTCGGTCGCCGCATACACTATTCTCAGAATGACTTGGTTG
AGTACTCACCAGTCACAGAAAAGCATCTTACGGATGGCATGACAGTAAGAGAATTATGCAGTGCTGCCAT
AACCATGAGTGATAACACTGCGGCCAACTTACTTCTGACAACGATCGGAGGACCGAAGGAGCTAACCGCT
TTTTTGCACAACATGGGGGATCATGTAACTCGCCTTGATCGTTGGGAACCGGAGCTGAATGAAGCCATAC
CAAACGACGAGCGTGACACCACGATGCCTGTAGCAATGGCAACAACGTTGCGCAAACTATTAACTGGCGA
ACTACTTACTCTAGCTTCCCGGCAACAATTAATAGACTGGATGGAGGCGGATAAAGTTGCAGGACCACTT
CTGCGCTCGGCCCTTCCGGCTGGCTGGTTTATTGCTGATAAATCTGGAGCCGGTGAGCGTGGGTCTCGCG
GTATCATTGCAGCACTGGGGCCAGATGGTAAGCCCTCCCGTATCGTAGTTATCTACACGACGGGGAGTCA
GGCAACTATGGATGAACGAAATAGACAGATCGCTGAGATAGGTGCCTCACTGATTAAGCATTGGTAACTG
TCAGACCAAGTTTACTCATATATACTTTAGATTGATTTAAAACTTCATTTTTAATTTAAAAGGATCTAGG
TGAAGATCCTTTTTGATAATCTCATGACCAAAATCCCTTAACGTGAGTTTTCGTTCCACTGAGCGTCAGA
CCCCGTAGAAAAGATCAAAGGATCTTCTTGAGATCCTTTTTTTCTGCGCGTAATCTGCTGCTTGCAAACA
AAAAAACCACCGCTACCAGCGGTGGTTTGTTTGCCGGATCAAGAGCTACCAACTCTTTTTCCGAAGGTAA
CTGGCTTCAGCAGAGCGCAGATACCAAATACTGTTCTTCTAGTGTAGCCGTAGTTAGGCCACCACTTCAA
GAACTCTGTAGCACCGCCTACATACCTCGCTCTGCTAATCCTGTTACCAGTGGCTGCTGCCAGTGGCGAT
AAGTCGTGTCTTACCGGGTTGGACTCAAGACGATAGTTACCGGATAAGGCGCAGCGGTCGGGCTGAACGG
GGGGTTCGTGCACACAGCCCAGCTTGGAGCGAACGACCTACACCGAACTGAGATACCTACAGCGTGAGCT
ATGAGAAAGCGCCACGCTTCCCGAAGGGAGAAAGGCGGACAGGTATCCGGTAAGCGGCAGGGTCGGAACA
GGAGAGCGCACGAGGGAGCTTCCAGGGGGAAACGCCTGGTATCTTTATAGTCCTGTCGGGTTTCGCCACC
TCTGACTTGAGCGTCGATTTTTGTGATGCTCGTCAGGGGGGCGGAGCCTATGGAAAAACGCCAGCAACGC
GGCCTTTTTACGGTTCCTGGCCTTTTGCTGGCCTTTTGCTCACATGTTCTTTCCTGCGTTATCCCCTGAT
TCTGTGGATAACCGTATTACCGCCTTTGAGTGAGCTGATACCGCTCGCCGCAGCCGAACGACCGAGCGCA
GCGAGTCAGTGAGCGAGGAAGCGGAAGA
Features (pLannotate 1.2.2; 30 found; start..end, strand, type, name):
      1..93      +  CDS            lacI (fragment): lac repressor; lacI; The lac repressor binds to the lac operator to inhibit transcription in E. coli. This inhibition can be relieved by adding lactose or isopropyl-β-D-thiogalactopyranoside (IPTG).
    106..127     +  protein_bind   CAP binding site: CAP binding activates transcription in the presence of cAMP. E. coli catabolite activator protein
    142..172     +  promoter       lac promoter: promoter for the E. coli lac operon
    180..196     +  protein_bind   lac operator: The lac repressor binds to the lac operator to inhibit transcription in E. coli. This inhibition can be relieved by adding lactose or isopropyl-β-D-thiogalactopyranoside (IPTG). lac repressor encoded by lacI
    241..259     +  promoter       T3 promoter: promoter for bacteriophage T3 RNA polymerase
    287..513     +  promoter       RSV promoter: Rous sarcoma virus enhancer/promoter
    514..694     +  LTR            5' LTR (truncated): truncated 5' long terminal repeat (LTR) from HIV-1
    741..866     +  misc_feature   HIV-1 Ψ: packaging signal of human immunodeficiency virus type 1
    850..1213    +  CDS            HIV-1 gag (fragment): gag protein from human immunodeficiency virus 1; gag
   1359..1592    +  misc_feature   RRE: The Rev response element (RRE) of HIV-1 allows for Rev-dependent mRNA export from the nucleus to the cytoplasm.
   1969..1995    +  CDS            Rev (fragment): human immunodeficiency virus 1 (HIV-1) Rev protein; rev; enhances nuclear export of unspliced and incompletely spliced viral mRNAs
   2012..2512    +  promoter       hPGK promoter: human phosphoglycerate kinase 1 promoter
   2534..2557    +  misc_feature   MCS (fragment): pBluescript multiple cloning site
   2588..3184    +  CDS            pac: PUAC_STRAD - Protein predicted: Swiss-Prot protein existence level 4. Detoxification of puromycin. From Streptomyces alboniger.
   3257..3970    +  CDS            EGFP: EGFP is a basic (constitutively fluorescent) green fluorescent protein published in 1996, derived from Aequorea victoria. It is reported to be a rapidly-maturing weak dimer with moderate acid sensitivity.
   4028..4915    +  CDS            HaloTag®: modified bacterial dehalogenase that forms covalent bonds with chloroalkane derivatives
   4916..4957    +  CDS            V5 tag: epitope tag from simian virus 5
   5023..5140    +  misc_feature   cPPT/CTS: central polypurine tract and central termination sequence of HIV-1
   5184..5203    +  intron         EF-1α intron A (fragment): truncated intron upstream of the start codon of human EF-1α
   5219..5807    +  misc_feature   WPRE: woodchuck hepatitis virus posttranscriptional regulatory element
   5858..5877    +  misc_feature   cPPT/CTS (fragment): central polypurine tract and central termination sequence of HIV-1
   5879..6112    +  LTR            3' LTR (ΔU3): self-inactivating 3' long terminal repeat (LTR) from HIV-1
   6190..6311    +  polyA_signal   SV40 poly(A) signal: SV40 polyadenylation signal
   6351..6486    +  rep_origin     SV40 ori: SV40 origin of replication
   6507..6525    -  promoter       T7 promoter: promoter for bacteriophage T7 RNA polymerase
   6533..6688    +  CDS            lacZα (fragment): LacZα fragment of β-galactosidase; lacZ fragment
   6693..7121    +  rep_origin     f1 ori (sequence partly withheld): f1 bacteriophage origin of replication; arrow indicates direction of (+) strand synthesis
   7174..7278    +  promoter       AmpR promoter: bla
   7279..8139    +  CDS            AmpR: β-lactamase; bla; confers resistance to ampicillin, carbenicillin, and related antibiotics
   8310..8898    +  rep_origin     ori: high-copy-number ColE1/pMB1/pBR322/pUC origin of replication
