[The description below was written by a language model from this plasmid's Addgene catalogue record and pLannotate feature annotations shown in this document.]
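Description:
PGK-HALO-CTERM-GFP is a third-generation-style, self-inactivating HIV-1 lentiviral transfer plasmid of about 9.1 kb, built on the PGK-HALO-CTERM backbone, that expresses GFP fused at its C terminus to a HaloTag degron and a V5 epitope. In bacteria it is maintained by a high-copy ColE1/pUC-type origin and selected with ampicillin through the β-lactamase gene. An f1 origin, an SV40 origin and poly(A) signal, and remnants of lac/lacZα and T3/T7 cloning-vector sequences are also present in the backbone. The viral portion comprises an RSV promoter driving a truncated 5' LTR, the Ψ packaging signal with a gag fragment, the RRE, a cPPT/CTS element, WPRE to boost transcript expression, and a ΔU3 3' LTR. These let the genome be packaged with helper plasmids and integrated into mammalian cells without regenerating an active viral promoter.

The human PGK promoter is the only internal promoter annotated. Downstream of it lie the puromycin N-acetyltransferase gene (pac), then EGFP, HaloTag and V5 in the same orientation. The short gap between pac and EGFP suggests the selection marker and the fusion protein are co-expressed from one transcript, but the feature table does not annotate the linking element (for example a 2A peptide), so the mechanism is not stated. HaloTag is a modified bacterial dehalogenase that covalently binds chloroalkane ligands, which allows ligand-induced degradation of the tagged protein. GFP serves as a fluorescent readout of degron performance. Because it is flanked by intact BamHI and EcoRI sites, it can be swapped for a gene of interest to create C-terminally Halo-tagged targets for conditional degradation and target validation studies.
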