Addgene plasmid #185777: PGK-HALO-CTERM-GFP
Purpose: Degron-GFP fusion plasmid with restriction sites BamH1 and EcoR1 around GFP for subcloning
Depositing lab: Alessandra Ianari & William Sellers. Depositing organization: Broad Institute. Publication: Systematic profiling of conditional degron tag technologies for target validation studies. Bondeson DP, Mullin-Bernstein Z, Oliver S, Skipper TA, Atack TC, Bick N, Ching M, Guirguis AA, Kwon J, Langan C, Millson D, Paolella BR, Tran K, Wie SJ, Vazquez F, Tothova Z, Golub TR, Sellers WR, Ianari A. Nat Commun. 2022 Sep 20;13(1):5495. doi: 10.1038/s41467-022-33246-4. PubMed 36127368.
Backbone
  Vector backbone: PGK-HALO-CTERM
  Vector type: Lentiviral
  Selectable markers: Puromycin
Growth in bacteria
  Bacterial resistance: Ampicillin, 100 μg/mL
  Growth temperature: 30°C
  Growth strain: NEB Stable
  Copy number: High Copy
Gene/Insert
  Gene/Insert name: GFP
  Species: Other
  Insert size (bp): 730
  Mutation: none
  Promoter: PGK
  Tag / fusion protein: V5, Halo (C terminal on insert)
  Cloning method: Restriction Enzyme; 5′ cloning site BamH1 (not destroyed); 3′ cloning site EcoR1 (not destroyed)
Terms and licenses: Academic/Nonprofit Terms; Industry Terms: Not Available to Industry
How to cite: PGK-HALO-CTERM-GFP was a gift from Alessandra Ianari & William Sellers (Addgene plasmid # 185777 ; http://n2t.net/addgene:185777 ; RRID:Addgene_185777)
